>Addgene plasmid #208991 | pDONR221-kcnk7 | addgene full sequence | sequence record 413261 | Addgene NGS Result
GTTTTCCCAGTCACGACGTTGTAAAACGACGGCCAGTCTTAAGCTCGGGCCCCAAATAATGATTTTATTT
TGACTGATAGTGACCTGTTCGTTGCAACAAATTGATGAGCAATGCTTTTTTATAATGCCAACTTTGTACA
AAAAAGCAGGCTTCACCATGGTCGCGTACGGCTTGTTTATCGTCATGGGCGCTGTTGTTTTGATGGTACT
TGAGCAACCTGAGGAGAATTTGCTGGTTCAAGAGGTCCGTGAACTGAAAGCTCGTTTTCTGGCAGATAAC
CCGTGTGTTGAGGAGCGAAGTTTGGATGGTTTGTTAATGGACGTGCTGTCTGCTAGTAAACGCGGTGTGG
CTGCACTCCAAGCAGACAGTGACGAGTGTAATTTCGACTTTACGTCGTCGCTGTTTTTCGTCATCACCTT
CCTCACGACCACAGGTTATGGCACCACCGTGCCCCTTTCAGACGAGGGCCGTGTGTTCTGTGTGGTTTAT
TGTCTCGTGGGAATCCCTCTCACCATGCTGCTGCTGTCCTGCCTCACTCATGCCCTTCTGCCCCGAGTAA
CTCACACCCCTATCCAGAACTTGCAGCTGTTCTGGGGTCTGTCCCGTAGCCACGCTGCGCTCCTGCACTG
CAGCATCCTCGGCTTTTGTACAGCCGCACTCTTCTTCCTGCTGCCCGCTGCTGCTCTCTGCCTGCTGGAG
GACGACTGGACATACCTGGAGTCGCTGTATTTTTGTTTTATCTCACTGAGCACAACTGGTCTTGGTGACT
ACCTGCCTGGCAAAATACAAAACCAAGCAGTGCGGCAGGGGCTGGAGTTCGTCACCTCCTGTTATCTGTT
GCTCGGACTGATCGTTTTGCTCGTGGTTCTGGAAAGCTTCTGGGAGCTGCAGCAGTTTCAGGCAGTCCTG
CGTTTCTTTTCTGGCCCGCGGCTCAGTGAGCTAAATGGACTGAGTTTAGATGAGCTCGTGCTCACCGGAG
ACATGACCGGTCCAGAGGAGGAACCTCAATACACCCTTCCAATTTCCACCATCTCCCCTGCTTTCTCAGA
CTCACCTGCCACTCCAACAATAGAGCTGCTGCCAGTCTTTGGCCTGCCATCCATACCAGCCTCCAAAGAT
TATGACCACTCTTCACTACGGCCAAACCCCACCTCAGATCTGTGTCATTCCACATCCTCTAACTAAGACC
CAGCTTTCTTGTACAAAGTTGGCATTATAAGAAAGCATTGCTTATCAATTTGTTGCAACGAACAGGTCAC
TATCAGTCAAAATAAAATCATTATTTGCCATCCAGCTGATATCCCCTATAGTGAGTCGTATTACATGGTC
ATAGCTGTTTCCTGGCAGCTCTGGCCCGTGTCTCAAAATCTCTGATGTTACATTGCACAAGATAAAAATA
TATCATCATGAACAATAAAACTGTCTGCTTACATAAACAGTAATACAAGGGGTGTTATGAGCCATATTCA
ACGGGAAACGTCGAGGCCGCGATTAAATTCCAACATGGATGCTGATTTATATGGGTATAAATGGGCTCGC
GATAATGTCGGGCAATCAGGTGCGACAATCTATCGCTTGTATGGGAAGCCCGATGCGCCAGAGTTGTTTC
TGAAACATGGCAAAGGTAGCGTTGCCAATGATGTTACAGATGAGATGGTCAGACTAAACTGGCTGACGGA
ATTTATGCCTCTTCCGACCATCAAGCATTTTATCCGTACTCCTGATGATGCATGGTTACTCACCACTGCG
ATCCCCGGAAAAACAGCATTCCAGGTATTAGAAGAATATCCTGATTCAGGTGAAAATATTGTTGATGCGC
TGGCAGTGTTCCTGCGCCGGTTGCATTCGATTCCTGTTTGTAATTGTCCTTTTAACAGCGATCGCGTATT
TCGTCTCGCTCAGGCGCAATCACGAATGAATAACGGTTTGGTTGATGCGAGTGATTTTGATGACGAGCGT
AATGGCTGGCCTGTTGAACAAGTCTGGAAAGAAATGCATAAACTTTTGCCATTCTCACCGGATTCAGTCG
TCACTCATGGTGATTTCTCACTTGATAACCTTATTTTTGACGAGGGGAAATTAATAGGTTGTATTGATGT
TGGACGAGTCGGAATCGCAGACCGATACCAGGATCTTGCCATCCTATGGAACTGCCTCGGTGAGTTTTCT
CCTTCATTACAGAAACGGCTTTTTCAAAAATATGGTATTGATAATCCTGATATGAATAAATTGCAGTTTC
ATTTGATGCTCGATGAGTTTTTCTAATCAGAATTGGTTAATTGGTTGTAACACTGGCAGAGCATTACGCT
GACTTGACGGGACGGCGCAAGCTCATGACCAAAATCCCTTAACGTGAGTTACGCGTCGTTCCACTGAGCG
TCAGACCCCGTAGAAAAGATCAAAGGATCTTCTTGAGATCCTTTTTTTCTGCGCGTAATCTGCTGCTTGC
AAACAAAAAAACCACCGCTACCAGCGGTGGTTTGTTTGCCGGATCAAGAGCTACCAACTCTTTTTCCGAA
GGTAACTGGCTTCAGCAGAGCGCAGATACCAAATACTGTTCTTCTAGTGTAGCCGTAGTTAGGCCACCAC
TTCAAGAACTCTGTAGCACCGCCTACATACCTCGCTCTGCTAATCCTGTTACCAGTGGCTGCTGCCAGTG
GCGATAAGTCGTGTCTTACCGGGTTGGACTCAAGACGATAGTTACCGGATAAGGCGCAGCGGTCGGGCTG
AACGGGGGGTTCGTGCACACAGCCCAGCTTGGAGCGAACGACCTACACCGAACTGAGATACCTACAGCGT
GAGCTATGAGAAAGCGCCACGCTTCCCGAAGGGAGAAAGGCGGACAGGTATCCGGTAAGCGGCAGGGTCG
GAACAGGAGAGCGCACGAGGGAGCTTCCAGGGGGAAACGCCTGGTATCTTTATAGTCCTGTCGGGTTTCG
CCACCTCTGACTTGAGCGTCGATTTTTGTGATGCTCGTCAGGGGGGCGGAGCCTATGGAAAAACGCCAGC
AACGCGGCCTTTTTACGGTTCCTGGCCTTTTGCTGGCCTTTTGCTCACATGTTCTTTCCTGCGTTATCCC
CTGATTCTGTGGATAACCGTATTACCGCCTTTGAGTGAGCTGATACCGCTCGCCGCAGCCGAACGACCGA
GCGCAGCGAGTCAGTGAGCGAGGAAGCGGAAGAGCGCCCAATACGCAAACCGCCTCTCCCCGCGCGTTGG
CCGATTCATTAATGCAGCTGGCACGACAGGTTTCCCGACTGGAAAGCGGGCAGTGAGCGCAACGCAATTA
ATACGCGTACCGCTAGCCAGGAAGAGTTTGTAGAAACGCAAAAAGGCCATCCGTCAGGATGGCCTTCTGC
TTAGTTTGATGCCTGGCAGTTTATGGCGGGCGTCCTGCCCGCCACCCTCCGGGCCGTTGCTTCACAACGT
TCAAATCCGCTCCCGGCGGATTTGTCCTACTCAGGAGAGCGTTCACCGACAAACAACAGATAAAACGAAA
GGCCCAGTCTTCCGACTGAGCCTTTCGTTTTATTTGATGCCTGGCAGTTCCCTACTCTCGCGTTAACGCT
AGCATGGAT
Features (pLannotate 1.2.2; 9 found; start..end, strand, type, name):
      1..37      -  CDS            lacZα (fragment): LacZα fragment of β-galactosidase; lacZ fragment
     53..152     +  protein_bind   attL1: mutant version of attL; recombination site for the Gateway® LR reaction LR Clonase™
   1188..1287    -  protein_bind   attL2: mutant version of attL; recombination site for the Gateway® LR reaction LR Clonase™
   1305..1323    -  promoter       T7 promoter: promoter for bacteriophage T7 RNA polymerase
   1457..2266    +  CDS            KanR: aminoglycoside phosphotransferase; aph(3')-Ia; confers resistance to kanamycin in bacteria or G418 (Geneticin®) in eukaryotes
   2413..3001    +  rep_origin     ori: high-copy-number ColE1/pMB1/pBR322/pUC origin of replication
   3184..3276    +  CDS            lacI (fragment): lac repressor; lacI; The lac repressor binds to the lac operator to inhibit transcription in E. coli. This inhibition can be relieved by adding lactose or isopropyl-β-D-thiogalactopyranoside (IPTG).
   3331..3358    -  terminator     rrnB T2 terminator: transcription terminator T2 from the E. coli rrnB gene
   3490..3533    +  terminator     rrnB T1 terminator: Escherichia coli rrnB; transcription terminator T1 from the E. coli rrnB gene
