[The description below was written by a language model from this plasmid's Addgene catalogue record and pLannotate feature annotations shown in this document.]
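Description:
pDONR221-kcnk7 is a Gateway entry clone built in the Invitrogen pDONR221 backbone (spelled "pDORN221" in the record) and carries a 1,029 bp insert from zebrafish (Danio rerio) kcnk7, a member of the two-pore domain potassium channel family. It is a bacterial cloning vector of about 3.6 kb. It is propagated at high copy in E. coli through a ColE1/pUC-type origin and selected with kanamycin via the aph(3')-Ia aminoglycoside phosphotransferase gene. Annotated rrnB T1 and T2 terminators lie upstream of the cloning region, where they typically insulate the insert from read-through transcription originating in the backbone. Short lacZα and lacI fragments are also annotated, and these appear to be backbone remnants rather than functional genes.

The insert itself is not annotated in the feature table, but it corresponds to the roughly 1 kb interval between the attL1 and attL2 sites. The attL sites are the products of a BP recombination reaction. They allow the kcnk7 fragment to be transferred into attR-containing destination vectors by an LR reaction. A T7 promoter sits just outside attL2 on the reverse strand, pointing back into the insert, so T7 RNA polymerase can transcribe the cloned sequence in vitro. If the insert lies in the conventional attL1-to-attL2 sense orientation, this transcript would be antisense, although the record does not state the orientation explicitly. This arrangement matches the stated purpose of riboprobe generation, and the associated study examined two-pore domain potassium channel gene expression in zebrafish embryos. There is no eukaryotic promoter or expression cassette, so the plasmid serves as a probe template and Gateway shuttle rather than an expression construct.
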