Addgene plasmid #208991: pDONR221-kcnk7
Purpose: Riboprobe generation
Depositing lab: GuangJun Zhang. Depositing organization: Purdue University. Publication: Evolution of two-pore domain potassium channels and their gene expression in zebrafish embryos. Park SJ, Silic MR, Staab PL, Chen J, Zackschewski EL, Zhang G. Dev Dyn. 2024 Jan 25. doi: 10.1002/dvdy.690. PubMed 38270285.
Backbone
  Vector backbone: pDORN221
  Backbone manufacturer: Invitrogen
  Backbone size w/o insert (bp): 2551
  Total vector size (bp): 3580
  Vector type: Cloning
Growth in bacteria
  Bacterial resistance: Kanamycin, 50 μg/mL
  Growth temperature: 37°C
  Growth strain: DH5alpha
  Copy number: High Copy
Gene/Insert
  Gene/Insert name: kcnk7
  Species: D. rerio (zebrafish)
  Insert size (bp): 1029
  GenBank ID: NM_001386357.1
  Entrez Gene: kcnk7
  Promoter: T7
  Cloning method: Gateway Cloning
  Sequencing primers: 5′ M13F; 3′ M13R
Terms and licenses: Academic/Nonprofit Terms; Industry Terms: Not Available to Industry
How to cite: pDONR221-kcnk7 was a gift from GuangJun Zhang (Addgene plasmid # 208991 ; http://n2t.net/addgene:208991 ; RRID:Addgene_208991)
